>Addgene plasmid #40836 | pAS-1 (perf) | addgene partial sequence | sequence record 70324 | EGFP-C 5'-CATGGTCCTGCTGGAGTTCGTG-3'
ACGAGCTGTACAAGTAAAGCGGCCGCGACTCTAGAACTATACAACCTACTACCTCATCTAGATCATAATC
AGCCATACCACATTTGTAGAGGTTTTACTTGCTTTAAAAAACCTCCCACACCTCCCCCTGAACCTGAAAC
ATAAAATGAATGCAATTGTTGTTGTTAACTTGTTTATTGCAGCTTATAATGGTTACAAGGGTGGGCGCGC
CGACCCAGCTTTCTTGTACAAAGTTGGCATTATAAGAAAGCATTGCTTATCAATTTGTTGCAACGAACAG
GTCACTATCAGTCAAAATAAAATCATTATTTGCCATCCAGCTGATATCCCCTATAGTGAGTCGTATTACA
TGGTCATAGCTGTTTCCTGGCAGCTCTGGCCCGTGTCTCAAAATCTCTGATGTTACATTGCACAAGATAA
AAATATATCATCATGAACAATAAAACTGTCTGCTTACATAAACAGTAATACAAGGGGTGTTATGAGCCAT
ATTCAACGGGAAACGTCGAGGCCGCGATTAAATTCCAACATGGATGCTGATTTATATGGGTATAAATGGG
CTCGCGATAATGTCGGGCAATCAGGTGCGACAATCTATCGCTTGTATGGGAAGCCCGATGCGCCAGAGTT
GTTTCTGAAACATGGCAAAGGTAGCGTTGCCAATGATGTTACAGATGAGATGGTCAGACTAAACTGGCTG
ACGGAATTTATGCCTCTTCCGACCATCAAGCATTTTATCCGTACTCCTGATGATGCATGGTTACTCACCA
CTGCGATCCCCGGAAAAACAGCATTCCAGGTATTAGAAGAATATCCTGATTCAGGTGAAAATATTGTTGA
TGCGCTGGCAGTGTTCCTGCGCCGGTTGCATTCGATTCCTGTTTGTAATTGTCCTTTTAACAGCGATCGC
GTATTTCGTCTCGCTCAGGCGCAATCACGAATGAA
