[The description below was written by a language model from this plasmid's Addgene catalogue record.]
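Description:
pAS-1 (perf) is a small (about 3.5 kb) Gateway entry-type plasmid built on pENTR/D-EGFP, a lab-made derivative of pENTR/D-TOPO. That backbone was made by amplifying the EGFP coding sequence and its downstream multiple cloning site from pEGFP-N1 and inserting them by directional TOPO cloning. It is propagated in E. coli as a high-copy plasmid under kanamycin selection. The catalogue classifies it as an insect expression vector and miRNA reporter, with Gateway listed as the cloning method.

The payload is an EGFP reporter carrying a single target site with perfect complementarity to the Drosophila melanogaster microRNA let-7 ("let-7–perf"). The site was introduced as an annealed oligonucleotide pair into the XbaI site in the 3′ UTR downstream of EGFP. The let-7 site is therefore a non-coding element of the transcript rather than a protein fusion, although the record lists EGFP as an N-terminal tag. Transcripts containing this site can base-pair along the full length of let-7 loaded in an Argonaute complex.

The record names Actin5C as the promoter. However, the stated size and the pENTR backbone are more consistent with an entry clone, which would normally acquire a promoter only after recombination into a destination vector. No feature table is provided to confirm whether the promoter is physically present in this plasmid.

The stated purpose is to supply target RNAs for defining how much complementarity between a small RNA and its target is needed to trigger tailing and degradation (trimming) of the small RNA in vitro. The "perf" name marks this construct as the fully complementary target.
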