Addgene plasmid #40836: pAS-1 (perf)
Purpose: Target RNAs used to determine complementarity requirements for in vitro tailing and degradation
Depositing lab: Phillip Zamore. Depositing organization: University of Massachusetts, Worcester. Publication: Target RNA-directed trimming and tailing of small silencing RNAs. Ameres SL, Horwich MD, Hung JH, Xu J, Ghildiyal M, Weng Z, Zamore PD. Science. 2010 Jun 18;328(5985):1534-9. 10.1126/science.1187058 PubMed 20558712.
Backbone
  Vector backbone: pENTR/D-EGFP
  Backbone manufacturer: Zamore lab
  Total vector size (bp): 3549
  Modifications to backbone: A DNA fragment encoding EGFP together with the downstream multiple cloning site was amplified from pEGFP-N1 (Clontech, Mountain View, CA, USA) and inserted into pENTR/D-TOPO (Invitrogen, Carlsbad, CA, USA) using the pENTR Directional TOPO Cloning Kit (Invitrogen) to generate pENTR/D-EGFP.
  Vector type: Insect Expression ; miRNA reporter
Growth in bacteria
  Bacterial resistance: Kanamycin, 50 μg/mL
  Growth temperature: 37°C
  Growth strain: DH5alpha
  Copy number: High Copy
Gene/Insert
  Gene/Insert name: let-7–perf
  Species: D. melanogaster (fly)
  Promoter: Actin5C
  Tag / fusion protein: EGFP (N terminal on insert)
  Cloning method: Gateway Cloning
  Sequencing primers: 5′ EGFP-C
Terms and licenses: Academic/Nonprofit Terms; Industry Terms: Not Available to Industry
Depositor comments: The let-7 perfect complimentary sequence was inserted in the XbaI site in the 3'UTR of EGFP using the following oligos: s: CTAGAACTATACAACCTACTACCTCAT as: CTAGATGAGGTAGTAGGTTGTATAGTT
How to cite: pAS-1 (perf) was a gift from Phillip Zamore (Addgene plasmid # 40836 ; http://n2t.net/addgene:40836 ; RRID:Addgene_40836)
